>Addgene plasmid #36866 | pfNL43-dGPE-EGFP | depositor full sequence | sequence record 46081 | pfNL43-dGPE-EGFP sequence 10906 bps
TGGAAGGGCTAATTTGGTCCCAAAAAAGACAAGAGATCCTTGATCTGTGGATCTACCACACACAAGGCTA
CTTCCCTGATTGGCAGAACTACACACCAGGGCCAGGGATCAGATATCCACTGACCTTTGGATGGTGCTTC
AAGTTAGTACCAGTTGAACCAGAGCAAGTAGAAGAGGCCAATGAAGGAGAGAACAACAGCTTGTTACACC
CTATGAGCCAGCATGGGATGGAGGACCCGGAGGGAGAAGTATTAGTGTGGAAGTTTGACAGCCTCCTAGC
ATTTCGTCACATGGCCCGAGAGCTGCATCCGGAGTACTACAAAGACTGCTGACATCGAGCTTTCTACAAG
GGACTTTCCGCTGGGGACTTTCCAGGGAGGTGTGGCCTGGGCGGGACTGGGGAGTGGCGAGCCCTCAGAT
GCTACATATAAGCAGCTGCTTTTTGCCTGTACTGGGTCTCTCTGGTTAGACCAGATCTGAGCCTGGGAGC
TCTCTGGCTAACTAGGGAACCCACTGCTTAAGCCTCAATAAAGCTTGCCTTGAGTGCTCAAAGTAGTGTG
TGCCCGTCTGTTGTGTGACTCTGGTAACTAGAGATCCCTCAGACCCTTTTAGTCAGTGTGGAAAATCTCT
AGCAGTGGCGCCCGAACAGGGACTTGAAAGCGAAAGTAAAGCCAGAGGAGATCTCTCGACGCAGGACTCG
GCTTGCTGAAGCGCGCACGGCAAGAGGCGAGGGGCGGCGACTGGTGAGTACGCCAAAAATTTTGACTAGC
GGAGGCTAGAAGGAGAGAGATGGGTGCGAGAGCGTCGGTATTAAGCGGGGGAGAATTAGATAAATGGGAA
AAAATTCGGTTAAGGCCAGGGGGAAAGAAACAATATAAACTAAAACATATAGTATGGGCAAGCAGGGAGC
TAGAACGATTCGCAGTTAATCCTGGCCTTTTAGAGACATCAGAAGGCTGTAGACAAATACTGGGACAGCT
ACAACCATCCCTTCAGACAGGATCAGAAGAACTTAGATCATTATATAATACAATAGCAGTCCTCTATTGT
GTGCATCAAAGGATAGATGTAAAAGACACCAAGGAAGCCTTAGATAAGATAGAGGAAGAGCAAAACAAAA
GTAAGAAAAAGGCACAGCAAGCAGCAGCTGACACAGGAAACAACAGCCAGGTCAGCCAAAATTACCCTAT
AGTGCAGAACCTCCAGGGGCAAATGGTACATCAGGCCATATCACCTAGAACTTTAAATGCATGGGTAAAA
GTAGTAGAAGAGAAGGCTTTCAGCCCAGAAGTAATACCCATGTTTTCAGCATTATCAGAAGGAGCCACCC
CACAAGATTTAAATACCATGCTAAACACAGTGGGGGGACATCAAGCAGCCATGCAAATGTTAAAAGAGAC
CATCAATGAGGAAGCTGCAGAATGGGATAGATTGCATCCAGTGCATGCAGGGCCTATTGCACCAGGCCAG
ATGAGAGAACCAAGGGGAAGTGACATAGCAGGAACTACTAGCCGGTACATGGAGTGTATTATGACCCATC
AAAAGACTTAATAGCAGAAATACAGAAGCAGGGGCAAGGCCAATGGACATATCAAATTTATCAAGAGCCA
TTTAAAAATCTGAAAACAGGAAAATATGCAAGAATGAAGGGTGCCCACACTAATGATGTGAAACAATTAA
CAGAGGCAGTACAAAAAATAGCCACAGAAAGCATAGTAATATGGGGAAAGACTCCTAAATTTAAATTACC
CATACAAAAGGAAACATGGGAAGCATGGTGGACAGAGTATTGGCAAGCCACCTGGATTCCTGAGTGGGAG
TTTGTCAATACCCCTCCCTTAGTGAAGTTATGGTACCAGTTAGAGAAAGAACCCATAATAGGAGCAGAAA
CTTTCTATGTAGATGGGGCAGCCAATAGGGAAACTAAATTAGGAAAAGCAGGATATGTAACTGACAGAGG
AAGACAAAAAGTTGTCCCCCTAACGGACACAACAAATCAGAAGACTGAGTTACAAGCAATTCATCTAGCT
TTGCAGGATTCGGGATTAGAAGTAAACATAGTGACAGACTCACAATATGCATTGGGAATCATTCAAGCAC
AACCAGATAAGAGTGAATCAGAGTTAGTCAGTCAAATAATAGAGCAGTTAATAAAAAAGGAAAAAGTCTA
CCTGGCATGGGTACCAGCACACAAAGGAATTGGAGGAAATGAACAAGTAGATGGGTTGGTCAGTGCTGGA
ATCAGGAAAGTACTATTTTTAGATGGAATAGATAAGGCCCAAGAAGAACATGAGAAATATCACAGTAATT
GGAGAGCAATGGCTAGTGATTTTAACCTACCACCTGTAGTAGCAAAAGAAATAGTAGCCAGCTGTGATAA
ATGTCAGCTAAAAGGGGAAGCCATGCATGGACAAGTAGACTGTAGCCCAGGAATATGGCAGCTAGATTGT
ACACATTTAGAAGGAAAAGTTATCTTGGTAGCAGTTCATGTAGCCAGTGGATATATAGAAGCAGAAGTAA
TTCCAGCAGAGACAGGGCAAGAAACAGCATACTTCCTCTTAAAATTAGCAGGAAGATGGCCAGTAAAAAC
AGTACATACAGACAATGGCAGCAATTTCACCAGTACTACAGTTAAGGCCGCCTGTTGGTGGGCGGGGATC
AAGCAGGAATTTGGCATTCCCTACAATCCCCAAAGTCAAGGAGTAATAGAATCTATGAATAAAGAATTAA
AGAAAATTATAGGACAGGTAAGAGATCAGGCTGAACATCTTAAGACAGCAGTACAAATGGCAGTATTCAT
CCACAATTTTAAAAGAAAAGGGGGGATTGGGGGGTACAGTGCAGGGGAAAGAATAGTAGACATAATAGCA
ACAGACATACAAACTAAAGAATTACAAAAACAAATTACAAAAATTCAAAATTTTCGGGTTTATTACAGGG
ACAGCAGAGATCCAGTTTGGAAAGGACCAGCAAAGCTCCTCTGGAAAGGTGAAGGGGCAGTAGTAATACA
AGATAATAGTGACATAAAAGTAGTGCCAAGAAGAAAAGCAAAGATCATCAGGGATTATGGAAAACAGATG
GCAGGTGATGATTGTGTGGCAAGTAGACAGGATGAGGATTAACACATGGAAAAGATTAGTAAAACACCAT
ATGTATATTTCAAGGAAAGCTAAGGACTGGTTTTATAGACATCACTATGAAAGTACTAATCCAAAAATAA
GTTCAGAAGTACACATCCCACTAGGGGATGCTAAATTAGTAATAACAACATATTGGGGTCTGCATACAGG
AGAAAGAGACTGGCATTTGGGTCAGGGAGTCTCCATAGAATGGAGGAAAAAGAGATATAGCACACAAGTA
GACCCTGACCTAGCAGACCAACTAATTCATCTGCACTATTTTGATTGTTTTTCAGAATCTGCTATAAGAA
ATACCATATTAGGACGTATAGTTAGTCCTAGGTGTGAATATCAAGCAGGACATAACAAGGTAGGATCTCT
ACAGTACTTGGCACTAGCAGCATTAATAAAACCAAAACAGATAAAGCCACCTTTGCCTAGTGTTAGGAAA
CTGACAGAGGACAGATGGAACAAGCCCCAGAAGACCAAGGGCCACAGAGGGAGCCATACAATGAATGGAC
ACTAGAGCTTTTAGAGGAACTTAAGAGTGAAGCTGTTAGACATTTTCCTAGGATATGGCTCCATAACTTA
GGACAACATATCTATGAAACTTACGGGGATACTTGGGCAGGAGTGGAAGCCATAATAAGAATTCTGCAAC
AACTGCTGTTTATCCATTTCAGAATTGGGTGTCGACATAGCAGAATAGGCGTTACTCGACAGAGGAGAGC
AAGAAATGGAGCCAGTAGATCCTAGACTAGAGCCCTGGAAGCATCCAGGAAGTCAGCCTAAAACTGCTTG
TACCAATTGCTATTGTAAAAAGTGTTGCTTTCATTGCCAAGTTTGTTTCATGACAAAAGCCTTAGGCATC
TCCTATGGCAGGAAGAAGCGGAGACAGCGACGAAGAGCTCATCAGAACAGTCAGACTCATCAAGCTTCTC
TATCAAAGCAGTAAGTAGTACATGTAATGCAACCTATAATAGTAGCAATAGTAGCATTAGTAGTAGCAAT
AATAATAGCAATAGTTGTGTGGTCCATAGTAATCATAGAATATAGGAAAATATTAAGACAAAGAAAAATA
GACAGGTTAATTGATAGACTAATAGAAAGAGCAGAAGACAGTGGCAATGAGAGTGAAGGAGAAGTATCAG
CACTTGTGGAGATGGGGGTGGAAATGGGGCACCATGCTCCTTGGGATATTGATGATCTGTAGTGCTACAG
AAAAATTGTGGGTCACAGTCTATTATGGGGTACCTAAGGCCTATCCACCTGTCGCCACCATGGTGAGCAA
GGGCGAGGAGCTGTTCACCGGGGTGGTGCCCATCCTGGTCGAGCTGGACGGCGACGTAAACGGCCACAAG
TTCAGCGTGTCCGGCGAGGGCGAGGGCGATGCCACCTACGGCAAGCTGACCCTGAAGTTCATCTGCACCA
CCGGCAAGCTGCCCGTGCCCTGGCCCACCCTCGTGACCACCCTGACCTACGGCGTGCAGTGCTTCAGCCG
CTACCCCGACCACATGAAGCAGCACGACTTCTTCAAGTCCGCCATGCCCGAAGGCTACGTCCAGGAGCGC
ACCATCTTCTTCAAGGACGACGGCAACTACAAGACCCGCGCCGAGGTGAAGTTCGAGGGCGACACCCTGG
TGAACCGCATCGAGCTGAAGGGCATCGACTTCAAGGAGGACGGCAACATCCTGGGGCACAAGCTGGAGTA
CAACTACAACAGCCACAACGTCTATATCATGGCCGACAAGCAGAAGAACGGCATCAAGGTGAACTTCAAG
ATCCGCCACAACATCGAGGACGGCAGCGTGCAGCTCGCCGACCACTACCAGCAGAACACCCCCATCGGCG
ACGGCCCCGTGCTGCTGCCCGACAACCACTACCTGAGCACCCAGTCCGCCCTGAGCAAAGACCCCAACGA
GAAGCGCGATCACATGGTCCTGCTGGAGTTCGTGACCGCCGCCGGGATCACTCTCGGCATGGACGAGCTG
TACAAGGACGAGCTGTAAGCTAGCAAATTAAGAGAACAATTTGGAAATAATAAAACAATAATCTTTAAGC
AATCCTCAGGAGGGGACCCAGAAATTGTAACGCACAGTTTTAATTGTGGAGGGGAATTTTTCTACTGTAA
TTCAACACAACTGTTTAATAGTACTTGGTTTAATAGTACTTGGAGTACTGAAGGGTCAAATAACACTGAA
GGAAGTGACACAATCACACTCCCATGCAGAATAAAACAATTTATAAACATGTGGCAGGAAGTAGGAAAAG
CAATGTATGCCCCTCCCATCAGTGGACAAATTAGATGTTCATCAAATATTACTGGGCTGCTATTAACAAG
AGATGGTGGTAATAACAACAATGGGTCCGAGATCTTCAGACCTGGAGGAGGCGATATGAGGGACAATTGG
AGAAGTGAATTATATAAATATAAAGTAGTAAAAATTGAACCATTAGGAGTAGCACCCACCAAGGCAAAGA
GAAGAGTGGTGCAGAGAGAAAAAAGAGCAGTGGGAATAGGAGCTTTGTTCCTTGGGTTCTTGGGAGCAGC
AGGAAGCACTATGGGCTGCACGTCAATGACGCTGACGGTACAGGCCAGACAATTATTGTCTGATATAGTG
CAGCAGCAGAACAATTTGCTGAGGGCTATTGAGGCGCAACAGCATCTGTTGCAACTCACAGTCTGGGGCA
TCAAACAGCTCCAGGCAAGAATCCTGGCTGTGGAAAGATACCTAAAGGATCAACAGCTCCTGGGGATTTG
GGGTTGCTCTGGAAAACTCATTTGCACCACTGCTGTGCCTTGGAATGCTAGTTGGAGTAATAAATCTCTG
GAACAGATTTGGAATAACATGACCTGGATGGAGTGGGACAGAGAAATTAACAATTACACAAGCTTAATAC
ACTCCTTAATTGAAGAATCGCAAAACCAGCAAGAAAAGAATGAACAAGAATTATTGGAATTAGATAAATG
GGCAAGTTTGTGGAATTGGTTTAACATAACAAATTGGCTGTGGTATATAAAATTATTCATAATGATAGTA
GGAGGCTTGGTAGGTTTAAGAATAGTTTTTGCTGTACTTTCTATAGTGAATAGAGTTAGGCAGGGATATT
CACCATTATCGTTTCAGACCCACCTCCCAATCCCGAGGGGACCCGACAGGCCCGAAGGAATAGAAGAAGA
AGGTGGAGAGAGAGACAGAGACAGATCCATTCGATTAGTGAACGGATCCTTAGCACTTATCTGGGACGAT
CTGCGGAGCCTGTGCCTCTTCAGCTACCACCGCTTGAGAGACTTACTCTTGATTGTAACGAGGATTGTGG
AACTTCTGGGACGCAGGGGGTGGGAAGCCCTCAAATATTGGTGGAATCTCCTACAGTATTGGAGTCAGGA
ACTAAAGAATAGTGCTGTTAACTTGCTCAATGCCACAGCCATAGCAGTAGCTGAGGGGACAGATAGGGTT
ATAGAAGTATTACAAGCAGCTTATAGAGCTATTCGCCACATACCTAGAAGAATAAGACAGGGCTTGGAAA
GGATTTTGCTATAAGATGGGTGGCAAGTGGTCAAAAAGTAGTGTGATTGGATGGCCTGCTGTAAGGGAAA
GAATGAGACGAGCTGAGCCAGCAGCAGATGGGGTGGGAGCAGTATCTCGAGACCTAGAAAAACATGGAGC
AATCACAAGTAGCAATACAGCAGCTAACAATGCTGCTTGTGCCTGGCTAGAAGCACAAGAGGAGGAAGAG
GTGGGTTTTCCAGTCACACCTCAGGTACCTTTAAGACCAATGACTTACAAGGCAGCTGTAGATCTTAGCC
ACTTTTTAAAAGAAAAGGGGGGACTGGAAGGGCTAATTCACTCCCAAAGAAGACAAGATATCCTTGATCT
GTGGATCTACCACACACAAGGCTACTTCCCTGATTGGCAGAACTACACACCAGGGCCAGGGGTCAGATAT
CCACTGACCTTTGGATGGTGCTACAAGCTAGTACCAGTTGAGCCAGATAAGGTAGAAGAGGCCAATAAAG
GAGAGAACACCAGCTTGTTACACCCTGTGAGCCTGCATGGAATGGATGACCCTGAGAGAGAAGTGTTAGA
GTGGAGGTTTGACAGCCGCCTAGCATTTCATCACGTGGCCCGAGAGCTGCATCCGGAGTACTTCAAGAAC
TGCTGACATCGAGCTTGCTACAAGGGACTTTCCGCTGGGGACTTTCCAGGGAGGCGTGGCCTGGGCGGGA
CTGGGGAGTGGCGAGCCCTCAGATGCTGCATATAAGCAGCTGCTTTTTGCCTGTACTGGGTCTCTCTGGT
TAGACCAGATCTGAGCCTGGGAGCTCTCTGGCTAACTAGGGAACCCACTGCTTAAGCCTCAATAAAGCTT
GCCTTGAGTGCTTCAAGTAGTGTGTGCCCGTCTGTTGTGTGACTCTGGTAACTAGAGATCCCTCAGACCC
TTTTAGTCAGTGTGGAAAATCTCTAGCACCCAGGAGGTAGAGGTTGCAGTGAGCCAAGATCGCGCCACCA
TTCGGGGATCAGAGTTTTTAAGGATAACTTAGTGTGTAGGGGGCCAGTGAGTTGGAGATGAAAGCGTAGG
GAGTCGAAGGTGTCCTTTTGCGCCGAGTCAGTTCCTGGGTGGGGGCCACAAGATCGGATGAGCCAGTTTA
TCAATCCGGGGGTGCCAGCTGATCCATGGAGTGCAGGGTCTGCAAAATATCTCAAGCACTGATTGATCTT
AGGTTTTACAATAGTGATGTTACCCCAGGAACAATTTGGGGAAGGTCAGAATCTTGTAGCCTGTAGCTGC
ATGACTCCTAAACCATAATTTCTTTTTTGTTTTTTTTTTTTTATTTTTGAGACAGGGTCTCACTCTGTCA
CCTAGGCTGGAGTGCAGTGGTGCAATCACAGCTCACTGCAGCCTCAACGTCGTAAGCTCAAGCGATCCTC
CCACCTCAGCCTGCCTGGTAGCTGAGACTACAAGCGACGCCCCAGTTAATTTTTGTATTTTTGGTAGAGG
CAGCGTTTTGCCGTGTGGCCCTGGCTGGTCTCGAACTCCTGGGCTCAAGTGATCCAGCCTCAGCCTCCCA
AAGTGCTGGGACAACCGGGCCCAGTCACTGCACCTGGCCCTAAACCATAATTTCTAATCTTTTGGCTAAT
TTGTTAGTCCTACAAAGGCAGTCTAGTCCCCAGCAAAAAGGGGGTTTGTTTCGGGAAAGGGCTGTTACTG
TCTTTGTTTCAAACTATAAACTAAGTTCCTCCTAAACTTAGTTCGGCCTACACCCAGGAATGAACAAGGA
GAGCTTGGAGGTTAGAAGCACGATGGAATTGGTTAGGTCAGATCTCTTTCACTGTCTGAGTTATAATTTT
GCAATGGTGGTTCAAAGACTGCCCGCTTCTGACACCAGTCGCTGCATTAATGAATCGGCCAACGCGCGGG
GAGAGGCGGTTTGCGTATTGGGCGCTCTTCCGCTTCCTCGCTCACTGACTCGCTGCGCTCGGTCGTTCGG
CTGCGGCGAGCGGTATCAGCTCACTCAAAGGCGGTAATACGGTTATCCACAGAATCAGGGGATAACGCAG
GAAAGAACATGTGAGCAAAAGGCCAGCAAAAGGCCAGGAACCGTAAAAAGGCCGCGTTGCTGGCGTTTTT
CCATAGGCTCCGCCCCCCTGACGAGCATCACAAAAATCGACGCTCAAGTCAGAGGTGGCGAAACCCGACA
GGACTATAAAGATACCAGGCGTTTCCCCCTGGAAGCTCCCTCGTGCGCTCTCCTGTTCCGACCCTGCCGC
TTACCGGATACCTGTCCGCCTTTCTCCCTTCGGGAAGCGTGGCGCTTTCTCATAGCTCACGCTGTAGGTA
TCTCAGTTCGGTGTAGGTCGTTCGCTCCAAGCTGGGCTGTGTGCACGAACCCCCCGTTCAGCCCGACCGC
TGCGCCTTATCCGGTAACTATCGTCTTGAGTCCAACCCGGTAAGACACGACTTATCGCCACTGGCAGCAG
CCACTGGTAACAGGATTAGCAGAGCGAGGTATGTAGGCGGTGCTACAGAGTTCTTGAAGTGGTGGCCTAA
CTACGGCTACACTAGAAGGACAGTATTTGGTATCTGCGCTCTGCTGAAGCCAGTTACCTTCGGAAAAAGA
GTTGGTAGCTCTTGATCCGGCAAACAAACCACCGCTGGTAGCGGTGGTTTTTTTGTTTGCAAGCAGCAGA
TTACGCGCAGAAAAAAAGGATCTCAAGAAGATCCTTTGATCTTTTCTACGGGGTCTGACGCTCAGTGGAA
CGAAAACTCACGTTAAGGGATTTTGGTCATGAGATTATCAAAAAGGATCTTCACCTAGATCCTTTTAAAT
TAAAAATGAAGTTTTAAATCAATCTAAAGTATATATGAGTAAACTTGGTCTGACAGTTACCAATGCTTAA
TCAGTGAGGCACCTATCTCAGCGATCTGTCTATTTCGTTCATCCATAGTTGCCTGACTCCCCGTCGTGTA
GATAACTACGATACGGGAGGGCTTACCATCTGGCCCCAGTGCTGCAATGATACCGCGAGACCCACGCTCA
CCGGCTCCAGATTTATCAGCAATAAACCAGCCAGCCGGAAGGGCCGAGCGCAGAAGTGGTCCTGCAACTT
TATCCGCCTCCATCCAGTCTATTAATTGTTGCCGGGAAGCTAGAGTAAGTAGTTCGCCAGTTAATAGTTT
GCGCAACGTTGTTGCCATTGCTACAGGCATCGTGGTGTCACGCTCGTCGTTTGGTATGGCTTCATTCAGC
TCCGGTTCCCAACGATCAAGGCGAGTTACATGATCCCCCATGTTGTGCAAAAAAGCGGTTAGCTCCTTCG
GTCCTCCGATCGTTGTCAGAAGTAAGTTGGCCGCAGTGTTATCACTCATGGTTATGGCAGCACTGCATAA
TTCTCTTACTGTCATGCCATCCGTAAGATGCTTTTCTGTGACTGGTGAGTACTCAACCAAGTCATTCTGA
GAATAGTGTATGCGGCGACCGAGTTGCTCTTGCCCGGCGTCAATACGGGATAATACCGCGCCACATAGCA
GAACTTTAAAAGTGCTCATCATTGGAAAACGTTCTTCGGGGCGAAAACTCTCAAGGATCTTACCGCTGTT
GAGATCCAGTTCGATGTAACCCACTCGTGCACCCAACTGATCTTCAGCATCTTTTACTTTCACCAGCGTT
TCTGGGTGAGCAAAAACAGGAAGGCAAAATGCCGCAAAAAAGGGAATAAGGGCGACACGGAAATGTTGAA
TACTCATACTCTTCCTTTTTCAATATTATTGAAGCATTTATCAGGGTTATTGTCTCATGAGCGGATACAT
ATTTGAATGTATTTAGAAAAATAAACAAATAGGGGTTCCGCGCACATTTCCCCGAAAAGTGCCACCTGAC
GTCTAAGAAACCATTATTATCATGACATTAACCTATAAAAATAGGCGTATCACGAGGCCCTTTCGTCTCG
CGCGTTTCGGTGATGACGGTGAAAACCTCTGACACATGCAGCTCCCGGAGACGGTCACAGCTTGTCTGTA
AGCGGATGCCGGGAGCAGACAAGCCCGTCAGGGCGCGTCAGCGGGTGTTGGCGGGTGTCGGGGCTGGCTT
AACTATGCGGCATCAGAGCAGATTGTACTGAGAGTGCACCATATGCGGTGTGAAATACCGCACAGATGCG
TAAGGAGAAAATACCGCATCAGGCCAGAGTCCTTGGTGTGGAGGGAGGGACCAGCGCAGCTTCCAGCCAT
CCACCTGATGAACAGAACCTAGGGAAAGCCCCAGTTCTACTTACACCAGGAAAGGC
Features (pLannotate 1.2.2; 20 found; start..end, strand, type, name):
    377..634     +  LTR            5' LTR (truncated): truncated 5' long terminal repeat (LTR) from HIV-1
    682..806     +  misc_feature   HIV-1 Ψ: packaging signal of human immunodeficiency virus type 1
    790..1511    +  CDS            HIV-1 gag (fragment): gag protein from human immunodeficiency virus 1; gag
   1806..2081    +  CDS            pol (fragment): POL_SIVV2 - Protein inferred from homology: Swiss-Prot protein existence level 3. During replicative cycle of retroviruses, the reverse- transcribed viral DNA is integrated into the host chromosome by the viral integrase enzyme. RNase H activity is associated with the reverse transcriptase. From Simian immunodeficiency virus agm.vervet (isolate AGM266) (SIV-agm.ver) (Simian immunodeficiency virus African green monkey vervet).
   2807..2924    +  misc_feature   cPPT/CTS: central polypurine tract and central termination sequence of HIV-1
   3067..3642    +  CDS            vif: VIF_HV1N5 - Experimental evidence at protein level: Swiss-Prot protein existence level 1. Counteracts the innate antiviral activity of host APOBEC3F and APOBEC3G. Forms a complex with host APOBEC3F and APOBEC3G thus preventing the entry of these lethally hypermutating enzymes into progeny virions. Recruits an active E3 ubiquitin ligase complex composed of elongin BC, CUL5, and RBX2 to induce polyubiquitination of APOBEC3G and APOBEC3F. In turn, they are directed to the 26S proteasome for degradation. Vif interaction with APOBEC3G also blocks its cytidine deaminase activity in a proteasome-inde
   3856..4071    +  CDS            tat (fragment): TAT_HV1H2 - Experimental evidence at protein level: Swiss-Prot protein existence level 1. Extracellular circulating Tat can be endocytosed by surrounding uninfected cells via the binding to several surface receptors such as CD26, CXCR4, heparan sulfate proteoglycans (HSPG) or LDLR. Neurons are rarely infected, but they internalize Tat via their LDLR. Through its interaction with nuclear HATs, Tat is potentially able to control the acetylation-dependent cellular gene expression. Modulates the expression of many cellular genes involved in cell survival, proliferation or in coding for cytokines o
   4087..4329    +  CDS            vpu: VPU_HV1B1 - Experimental evidence at protein level: Swiss-Prot protein existence level 1. Enhances virion budding by targeting host CD4 and Tetherin/BST2 to proteasome degradation. Degradation of CD4 prevents any unwanted premature interactions between viral Env and its host receptor CD4 in the endoplasmic reticulum. Degradation of antiretroviral protein Tetherin/BST2 is important for virion budding, as BST2 tethers new viral particles to the host cell membrane. Mechanistically, Vpu bridges either CD4 or BST2 to BTRC, a substrate recognition subunit of the Skp1/Cullin/F-box protein E3 ubiquiti
   4400..5116    +  CDS            EGFP: EGFP is a basic (constitutively fluorescent) green fluorescent protein published in 1996, derived from Aequorea victoria. It is reported to be a rapidly-maturing weak dimer with moderate acid sensitivity.
   5135..6661    +  CDS            env (fragment): ENV_HV1W1 - Experimental evidence at protein level: Swiss-Prot protein existence level 1. [Transmembrane protein gp41]: Acts as a class I viral fusion protein. Under the current model, the protein has at least 3 conformational states: pre-fusion native state, pre-hairpin intermediate state, and post-fusion hairpin state. During fusion of viral and target intracellular membranes, the coiled coil regions (heptad repeats) assume a trimer-of-hairpins structure, positioning the fusion peptide in close proximity to the C-terminal region of the ectodomain. The formation of this structure appears to d
   6666..7283    +  CDS            nef: NEF_HV1B1 - Experimental evidence at protein level: Swiss-Prot protein existence level 1. Extracellular Nef protein targets CD4(+) T-lymphocytes for apoptosis by interacting with CXCR4 surface receptors. From Human immunodeficiency virus type 1 group M subtype B (isolate BH10) (HIV-1).
   7408..7588    +  LTR            5' LTR (truncated): truncated 5' long terminal repeat (LTR) from HIV-1
   7985..8173    +  CDS            EEF1AKMT2 (fragment): EFMT2_HUMAN - Also known as C10orf138, METTL10 From Homo sapiens (Human).
   8511..8565    -  CDS            lacI (fragment): lac repressor; lacI; The lac repressor binds to the lac operator to inhibit transcription in E. coli. This inhibition can be relieved by adding lactose or isopropyl-β-D-thiogalactopyranoside (IPTG).
   8748..9336    -  rep_origin     ori: high-copy-number ColE1/pMB1/pBR322/pUC origin of replication
   9507..10367   -  CDS            AmpR: β-lactamase; bla; confers resistance to ampicillin, carbenicillin, and related antibiotics
  10368..10472   -  promoter       AmpR promoter: bla
  10567..10602   +  CDS            rop (fragment): Rop protein, which maintains plasmids at low copy number; rop
  10704..10803   +  misc_feature   bom (fragment): basis of mobility region from pBR322
  10906..329     +  CDS            nef (fragment) (across the origin): NEF_HV1A2 - Experimental evidence at protein level: Swiss-Prot protein existence level 1. Extracellular Nef protein targets CD4(+) T-lymphocytes for apoptosis by interacting with CXCR4 surface receptors. From Human immunodeficiency virus type 1 group M subtype B (isolate ARV2/SF2) (HIV-1).
