[The description below was written by a language model from this plasmid's Addgene catalogue record and pLannotate feature annotations shown in this document.]
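Description:
pfNL43-dGPE-EGFP is an HIV-1 NL4-3 proviral reporter clone carried in a pUC18 backbone, catalogued as a lentiviral/retroviral mammalian expression vector of about 10.9 kb, of which roughly 8.2 kb is viral insert. It is propagated in E. coli through the high-copy ColE1/pUC origin and selected with ampicillin via the bla gene and its promoter. The plasmid derives from pfNL43-dE-EGFP, an env-disrupted EGFP version of the same provirus.

The viral genome has been made defective for three structural and enzymatic genes. Parts of gag and pol were deleted, leaving only fragments in the annotation, and EGFP was inserted within env, splitting and inactivating the envelope reading frame. In the feature table EGFP sits just downstream of vpu and is followed by the remaining env fragment. The cis-acting elements needed for vector function are retained: LTR sequences at both ends, the Ψ packaging signal and the cPPT/CTS. The vif, vpu and nef reading frames and a tat fragment are also annotated. No heterologous promoter is annotated, so expression presumably depends on the viral LTR. The nef fragment annotated across the plasmid origin most likely reflects the overlap of nef with LTR U3 sequence. The short human gene fragment after the 3' LTR may be flanking cellular DNA carried over from the original proviral clone, though the record does not say so.

According to the depositor, the plasmid still yields infectious particles when gag, pol and env are supplied in trans. This suits it to producing single-round, EGFP-marked HIV-1 reporter virus for infection and transduction studies. A few nucleotide mismatches noted in the pol remnant are reported as irrelevant to function.
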