Addgene plasmid #36866: pfNL43-dGPE-EGFP
Depositing lab: Mario Chin. Depositing organization: Temple University Health Sciences Center.
Backbone
  Vector backbone: pUC18
  Backbone size w/o insert (bp): 2686
  Total vector size (bp): 10906
  Vector type: Mammalian Expression, Lentiviral, Retroviral
Growth in bacteria
  Bacterial resistance: Ampicillin, 100 μg/mL
  Growth temperature: 30°C
  Growth strain: XL10 Gold
  Copy number: High Copy
Gene/Insert
  Gene/Insert name: NL43-dGPE-EGFP
  Species: HIV-I
  Insert size (bp): 8220
  Mutation: parts of Gag and Pol were deleted and EGFP inserted after 6350 nucleotide of original NL43, which splits/inactivates viral envelope
Terms and licenses: Academic/Nonprofit Terms; Industry Terms: Not Available to Industry
Depositor comments: This plasmid is based on pfNL43-dE-EGFP. Addgene's sequencing results identified 4 nucleotide mismatches at bp# 1634 & 2223-2225 when compared to the full plasmid sequence provided by the depositing laboratory, are remnants of the deleted pol gene and are not a concern for the function of the plasmid. According to the depositing laboratory, this plasmid still produces infectious virus when gag, pol and env are supplied in trans.
How to cite: pfNL43-dGPE-EGFP was a gift from Mario Chin (Addgene plasmid # 36866 ; http://n2t.net/addgene:36866 ; RRID:Addgene_36866)
