>Addgene plasmid #36866 | pfNL43-dGPE-EGFP | addgene partial sequence | sequence record 47898 | EGFP-N 5'-CGTCGCCGTCCAGCTCGACCAG-3'
TCACCATGGTGGCGACAGGTACCCCATAATAGACTGTGACCCACAATTTTTCTGTAGCACTACAGATCAT
CAATATCCCAAGGAGCATGGTGCCCCATTTCCACCCCCATCTCCACAAGTGCTGATACTTCTCCTTCACT
CTCATTGCCACTGTCTTCTGCTCTTTCTATTAGTCTATCAATTAACCTGTCTATTTTTCTTTGTCTTAAT
ATTTTCCTATATTCTATGATTACTATGGACCACACAACTATTGCTATTATTATTGCTACTACTAATGCTA
CTATTGCTACTATTATAGGTTGCATTACATGTACTACTTACTGCTTTGATAGAGAAGCTTGATGAGTCTG
ACTGTTCTGATGAGCTCTTCGTCGCTGTCTCCGCTTCTTCCTGCCATAGGAGATGCCTAAGGCTTTTGTC
ATGAAACAAACTTGGCAATGAAAGCAACACTTTTTACAATAGCAATTGGTACAAGCAGTTTTAGGCTGAC
TTCCTGGATGCTTCCAGGGCTCTAGTCTAGGATCTACTGGCTCCATTTCTTGCTCTCCTCTGTCGAGTAA
CGCCTATTCTGCTATGTCGACACCCAATTCTGAAATGGATAAACAGCAGTTGTTGCAGAATTCTTATTAT
GGCTTCCACTCCTGCCCAAGTATCCCCGTAAGTTTCATAGATATGTTGTCCTAAGTTATG
