>Addgene plasmid #36866 | pfNL43-dGPE-EGFP | addgene partial sequence | sequence record 47926 | Gag-HIV-F2 5'-GAGCCACCCCACAAGATTTA-3'
CATCAAGCAGCCATGCAAATGTTAAAAGAGACCATCAATGAGGAAGCTGCAGAATGGGATAGATTGCATC
CAGTGCATGCAGGGCCTATTGCACCAGGCCAGATGAGAGAACCAAGGGGAAGTGACATAGCAGGAACTAC
TAGCCGGTACATGGAGTGTATTATGACCCATCAAAAGACTTAATAGCAGAAATACAGAAGCAGGGGCAAG
GCCAATGGACATATCAAATTTATCAAGAGCCATTTAAAAATCTGAAAACAGGAAAGTATGCAAGAATGAA
GGGTGCCCACACTAATGATGTGAAACAATTAACAGAGGCAGTACAAAAAATAGCCACAGAAAGCATAGTA
ATATGGGGAAAGACTCCTAAATTTAAATTACCCATACAAAAGGAAACATGGGAAGCATGGTGGACAGAGT
ATTGGCAAGCCACCTGGATTCCTGAGTGGGAGTTTGTCAATACCCCTCCCTTAGTGAAGTTATGGTACCA
GTTAGAGAAAGAACCCATAATAGGAGCAGAAACTTTCTATGTAGATGGGGCAGCCAATAGGGAAACTAAA
TTAGGAAAAGCAGGATATGTAACTGACAGAGGAAGACAAAAAGTTGTCCCCCTAACGGACACAACAAATC
AGAAGACTGAGTTACAAGCAATTCATCTAGCTTTGCAGGATTCGGGATTAGAAGTAAACATAGTGACAGA
CTCACAATATGCATTGGGAATCATTCAAGCACAACCAGATAAGAGTGAATCAGAGTTAGTCAGTCAAATA
ATAGAGCAGTTAATAAAAAAGGAAAAAGTCTACCTGGCATGGGTACCAGCACACAAAGGAATTGGAGGAA
ATGAACAAGTAGATAAATTGGTCAGTGCTGGAATCAGGAAAGTACTATTTTTAGATGGAATAGATAAGGC
